>Addgene plasmid #115668 | pTSSX-STC | addgene full sequence | sequence record 228494 | Addgene NGS Result
GCAAGCTGATCCGGGCTTATCGACTGCACGGTGCACCAATGCTTCTGGCGTCAGGCAGCCATCGGAAGCT
GTGGTATGGCTGTGCAGGTCGTAAATCACTGCATAATTCGTGTCGCTCAAGGCGCACTCCCGTTCTGGAT
AATGTTTTTTGCGCCGACATCATAACGGTTCTGGCAAATATTCTGAAATGAGCTGTTGACAATTAATCAT
CGGCTCGTATAATGTGTGGAATTGTGAGCGGATAACAATTTCACAAAGGAAGGAGAATTCATGAGCAAAA
AACTATTAAGTGTGCTTTTCGGGGCAAGTCTTGCAGCGTTAGCGCTGTCGCCAACCGCATTTGCCGCGGA
TTGGAGCCACCCGCAGTTCGAAAAAATCGAAGGGCGCGCGGATCAAAAATTATCAGACTTCCATGCTGAG
TCAGGTGGTTGTGAGAGCTGTCATAAAGATGGTACCCCTTCTGCTGACGGTGCCTTTGAATTTGCACAAT
GCCAAAGCTGCCACGGTAAGCTTTCTGAAATGGACGCAGTACACAAGCCACACGATGGCAACTTAGTGTG
CGCTGACTGCCATGCGGTACATGATATGAATGTAGGCCAAAAACCTACTTGTGAAAGCTGCCATGACGAT
GGCCGTACTTCTGCGTCTGTTCTGAAGAAGTGATAAGTAACCTAGGCTGCTGCCACCGCTGAGCAATAAC
TAGCATAACCCCTTGGGGCCTCTAAACGGGTCTTGAGGGGTTTTTTGCTGAAACCTCAGGCATTTGAGAA
GCACACGGTCACACTGCTTCCGGTAGTCAATAAACCGGTAAACCAGCAATAGACATAAGCGGCTATTTAA
CGACCCTGCCCTGAACCGACGACAAGCTGACGACCGGGTCTCCGCAAGTGGCACTTTTCGGGGAAATGTG
CGCGGAACCCCTATTTGTTTATTTTTCTAAATACATTCAAATATGTATCCGCTCATGAATTAATTCTTAG
AAAAACTCATCGAGCATCAAATGAAACTGCAATTTATTCATATCAGGATTATCAATACCATATTTTTGAA
AAAGCCGTTTCTGTAATGAAGGAGAAAACTCACCGAGGCAGTTCCATAGGATGGCAAGATCCTGGTATCG
GTCTGCGATTCCGACTCGTCCAACATCAATACAACCTATTAATTTCCCCTCGTCAAAAATAAGGTTATCA
AGTGAGAAATCACCATGAGTGACGACTGAATCCGGTGAGAATGGCAAAAGTTTATGCATTTCTTTCCAGA
CTTGTTCAACAGGCCAGCCATTACGCTCGTCATCAAAATCACTCGCATCAACCAAACCGTTATTCATTCG
TGATTGCGCCTGAGCGAGACGAAATACGCGGTCGCTGTTAAAAGGACAATTACAAACAGGAATCGAATGC
AACCGGCGCAGGAACACTGCCAGCGCATCAACAATATTTTCACCTGAATCAGGATATTCTTCTAATACCT
GGAATGCTGTTTTCCCGGGGATCGCAGTGGTGAGTAACCATGCATCATCAGGAGTACGGATAAAATGCTT
GATGGTCGGAAGAGGCATAAATTCCGTCAGCCAGTTTAGTCTGACCATCTCATCTGTAACATCATTGGCA
ACGCTACCTTTGCCATGTTTCAGAAACAACTCTGGCGCATCGGGCTTCCCATACAATCGATAGATTGTCG
CACCTGATTGCCCGACATTATCGCGAGCCCATTTATACCCATATAAATCAGCATCCATGTTGGAATTTAA
TCGCGGCCTAGAGCAAGACGTTTCCCGTTGAATATGGCTCATACTCTTCCTTTTTCAATATTATTGAAGC
ATTTATCAGGGTTATTGTCTCATGAGCGGATACATATTTGAATGTATTTAGAAAAATAAACAAATAGGCA
TGCTAGCGCAGAAACGTCCTAGAAGATGCCAGGAGGATACTTAGCAGAGAGACAATAAGGCCGGAGCGAA
GCCGTTTTTCCATAGGCTCCGCCCCCCTGACGAACATCACGAAATCTGACGCTCAAATCAGTGGTGGCGA
AACCCGACAGGACTATAAAGATACCAGGCGTTTCCCCCTGATGGCTCCCTCTTGCGCTCTCCTGTTCCCG
TCCTGCGGCGTCCGTGTTGTGGTGGAGGCTTTACCCAAATCACCACGTCCCGTTCCGTGTAGACAGTTCG
CTCCAAGCTGGGCTGTGTGCAAGAACCCCCCGTTCAGCCCGACTGCTGCGCCTTATCCGGTAACTATCAT
CTTGAGTCCAACCCGGAAAGACACGACAAAACGCCACTGGCAGCAGCCATTGGTAACTGAGAATTAGTGG
ATTTAGATATCGAGAGTCTTGAAGTGGTGGCCTAACAGAGGCTACACTGAAAGGACAGTATTTGGTATCT
GCGCTCCACTAAAGCCAGTTACCAGGTTAAGCAGTTCCCCAACTGACTTAACCTTCGATCAAACCGCCTC
CCCAGGCGGTTTTTTCGTTTACAGAGCAGGAGATTACGACGATCGTAAAAGGATCTCAAGAAGATCCTTT
ACGGATTCCCGACACCATCACTCTAGATTTCAGTGCAATTTATCTCTTCAAATGTAGCACCTGAAGTCAG
CCCCATACGATATAAGTTGTAATTCTCATGTTAGTCATGCCCCGCGCCCACCGGAAGGAGCTGACTGGGT
TGAAGGCTCTCAAGGGCATCGGTCGAGATCCCGGTGCCTAATGAGTGAGCTAACTTACATTAATTGCGTT
GCGCTCACTGCCCGCTTTCCAGTCGGGAAACCTGTCGTGCCAGCTGCATTAATGAATCGGCCAACGCGCG
GGGAGAGGCGGTTTGCGTATTGGGCGCCAGGGTGGTTTTTCTTTTCACCAGTGAGACGGGCAACAGCTGA
TTGCCCTTCACCGCCTGGCCCTGAGAGAGTTGCAGCAAGCGGTCCACGCTGGTTTGCCCCAGCAGGCGAA
AATCCTGTTTGATGGTGGTTAACGGCGGGATATAACATGAGCTGTCTTCGGTATCGTCGTATCCCACTAC
CGAGATGTCCGCACCAACGCGCAGCCCGGACTCGGTAATGGCGCGCATTGCGCCCAGCGCCATCTGATCG
TTGGCAACCAGCATCGCAGTGGGAACGATGCCCTCATTCAGCATTTGCATGGTTTGTTGAAAACCGGACA
TGGCACTCCAGTCGCCTTCCCGTTCCGCTATCGGCTGAATTTGATTGCGAGTGAGATATTTATGCCAGCC
AGCCAGACGCAGACGCGCCGAGACAGAACTTAATGGGCCCGCTAACAGCGCGATTTGCTGGTGACCCAAT
GCGACCAGATGCTCCACGCCCAGTCGCGTACCGTCTTCATGGGAGAAAATAATACTGTTGATGGGTGTCT
GGTCAGAGACATCAAGAAATAACGCCGGAACATTAGTGCAGGCAGCTTCCACAGCAATGGCATCCTGGTC
ATCCAGCGGATAGTTAATGATCAGCCCACTGACGCGTTGCGCGAGAAGATTGTGCACCGCCGCTTTACAG
GCTTCGACGCCGCTTCGTTCTACCATCGACACCACCACGCTGGCACCCAGTTGATCGGCGCGAGATTTAA
TCGCCGCGACAATTTGCGACGGCGCGTGCAGGGCCAGACTGGAGGTGGCAACGCCAATCAGCAACGACTG
TTTGCCCGCCAGTTGTTGTGCCACGCGGTTGGGAATGTAATTCAGCTCCGCCATCGCCGCTTCCACTTTT
TCCCGCGTTTTCGCAGAAACGTGGCTGGCCTGGTTCACCACGCGGGAAACGGTCTGATAAGAGACACCGG
CATACTCTGCGACATCGTATAACGTTACTGGTTTCACATTCACCACCCTGAATTGACTCTCTTCCGGGCG
CTATCATGCCATACCGCGAAAGGTTTTGCGCCATTCGATGGTGTCCGGGATCTCGACGCTCTCCCTTATG
CGACTCC
Features (pLannotate 1.2.2; 14 found; start..end, strand, type, name):
     19..120     -  CDS            yciV (fragment): RNAAM_ECOLI - Also known as trpH From Escherichia coli (strain K12).
    196..224     +  promoter       tac promoter: strong E. coli promoter; hybrid between the trp and lac UV5 promoters
    232..248     +  protein_bind   lac operator: The lac repressor binds to the lac operator to inhibit transcription in E. coli. This inhibition can be relieved by adding lactose or isopropyl-β-D-thiogalactopyranoside (IPTG). lac repressor encoded by lacI
    271..642     +  CDS            cctA: CYC3_SHEFN - Experimental evidence at protein level: Swiss-Prot protein existence level 1. Transfers electrons to ferredoxin III. From Shewanella frigidimarina (strain NCIMB 400).
    675..692     +  CDS            SET1 (fragment): solubility-enhancement tag derived from T7 phage gene 10B
    700..747     +  terminator     T7 terminator: transcription terminator for bacteriophage T7 RNA polymerase
    911..968     +  promoter       AmpR promoter (fragment): bla
    977..1792    -  CDS            KanR: aminoglycoside phosphotransferase; aph(3')-Ia; confers resistance to kanamycin in bacteria or G418 (Geneticin®) in eukaryotes
   1793..1884    -  promoter       AmpR promoter: bla
   1902..2537    -  rep_origin     ColA ori: Plasmids containing the ColA origin of replication can be propagated in E. coli cells that contain additional plasmids with compatible origins.
   2622..2686    -  CDS            TcR (fragment): tetracycline efflux protein; tet; confers resistance to tetracycline
   2701..2722    -  protein_bind   CAP binding site: CAP binding activates transcription in the presence of cAMP. E. coli catabolite activator protein
   2735..3817    -  CDS            lacI: lac repressor; lacI; The lac repressor binds to the lac operator to inhibit transcription in E. coli. This inhibition can be relieved by adding lactose or isopropyl-β-D-thiogalactopyranoside (IPTG).
   3818..3895    -  promoter       lacI promoter: lacI
