[The description below was written by a language model from this plasmid's Addgene catalogue record and pLannotate feature annotations shown in this document.]
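Description:
pTSSX-STC is a bacterial expression plasmid of about 3.9 kb, built on the pTSSX backbone, for producing the small tetraheme cytochrome c (STC, also called CctA) of Shewanella oneidensis MR-1 in E. coli. It replicates from a ColA origin, which is catalogued as low copy and is compatible with other common origin classes. This allows it to be maintained alongside additional plasmids in the same cell, although the record does not mention any helper plasmid. Selection is by kanamycin through an aph(3')-Ia resistance gene driven by the bla promoter.

The 393 bp insert, introduced by Gibson cloning, sits downstream of the hybrid tac promoter and a lac operator. The plasmid also carries its own lacI gene with its native promoter, so expression is repressed until it is induced with IPTG or lactose. A T7 terminator follows the coding region. According to the catalogue entry, the N-terminus of the protein consists of a signal peptide (residues 1–27), then a Strep-II tag and a Factor Xa cleavage site. The signal peptide would be expected to direct export to the periplasm, where c-type cytochromes acquire their covalently bound hemes. The Strep-II tag allows affinity purification, and Factor Xa digestion can then remove the tag.

The automated annotation labels the open reading frame by homology to the Shewanella frigidimarina cctA entry, whereas the catalogue gives S. oneidensis MR-1 as the source. Small fragment hits such as yciV, SET1, TcR and a partial bla promoter appear to be backbone remnants or incidental matches. The associated publication concerns electron hopping through crystalline networks of cytochromes, which is consistent with using the plasmid to produce purified STC for structural and electron-transfer studies.
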