Addgene plasmid #115668: pTSSX-STC
Purpose: E.coli expression plasmid of small tetraheme cytochrome (STC) from Shewanella oneidensis MR-1 with cleavable Strep tag
Depositing lab: David Kramer. Depositing organization: Michigan State University. Publication: Mesoscopic to Macroscopic Electron Transfer by Hopping in a Crystal Network of Cytochromes. Huang J, Zarzycki J, Gunner MR, Parson WW, Kern JF, Yano J, Ducat DC, Kramer DM. J Am Chem Soc. 2020 Jun 10;142(23):10459-10467. doi: 10.1021/jacs.0c02729. Epub 2020 May 29. PubMed 32406683.
Backbone
  Vector backbone: pTSSX
  Vector type: Bacterial Expression
Growth in bacteria
  Bacterial resistance: Kanamycin, 50 μg/mL
  Growth temperature: 37°C
  Growth strain: DH5alpha
  Copy number: Low Copy
Gene/Insert
  Gene/Insert name: small tetraheme cytochrome c (alt names: STC; CctA)
  Species: Shewanella oneidensis MR-1
  Insert size (bp): 393
  GenBank ID: NP_718311
  Promoter: tac
  Tag / fusion protein: Signal peptide (aa1-27)-Strep-II tag- Factor Xa cleavage site (N terminal on insert)
  Cloning method: Gibson Cloning
  Sequencing primers: 5′ GTTCTGGCAAATATTCTGAAATGAG; 3′ CAAATGCCTGAGGTTTCAGC
Terms and licenses: Academic/Nonprofit Terms; Industry Terms: Not Available to Industry
How to cite: pTSSX-STC was a gift from David Kramer (Addgene plasmid # 115668 ; http://n2t.net/addgene:115668 ; RRID:Addgene_115668)
